>Addgene plasmid #75611 | DMPK gRNA (BRDN0001147274) | addgene full sequence | sequence record 184218 | Addgene Assembled Sequence
CCCGGGTGCAAAGATGGATAAAGTTTTAAACAGAGAGGAATCTTTGCAGCTAATGGACCTTCTAGGTCTT
GAAAGGAGTGGGAATTGGCTCCGGTGCCCGTCAGTGGGCAGAGCGCACATCGCCCACAGTCCCCGAGAAG
TTGGGGGGAGGGGTCGGCAATTGATCCGGTGCCTAGAGAAGGTGGCGCGGGGTAAACTGGGAAAGTGATG
TCGTGTACTGGCTCCGCCTTTTTCCCGAGGGTGGGGGAGAACCGTATATAAGTGCAGTAGTCGCCGTGAA
CGTTCTTTTTCGCAACGGGTTTGCCGCCAGAACACAGGTAAGTGCCGTGTGTGGTTCCCGCGGGCCTGGC
CTCTTTACGGGTTATGGCCCTTGCGTGCCTTGAATTACTTCCACCTGGCTGCAGTACGTGATTCTTGATC
CCGAGCTTCGGGTTGGAAGTGGGTGGGAGAGTTCGAGGCCTTGCGCTTAAGGAGCCCCTTCGCCTCGTGC
TTGAGTTGAGGCCTGGCCTGGGCGCTGGGGCCGCCGCGTGCGAATCTGGTGGCACCTTCGCGCCTGTCTC
GCTGCTTTCGATAAGTCTCTAGCCATTTAAAATTTTTGATGACCTGCTGCGACGCTTTTTTTCTGGCAAG
ATAGTCTTGTAAATGCGGGCCAAGATCTGCACACTGGTATTTCGGTTTTTGGGGCCGCGGGCGGCGACGG
GGCCCGTGCGTCCCAGCGCACATGTTCGGCGAGGCGGGGCCTGCGAGCGCGGCCACCGAGAATCGGACGG
GGGTAGTCTCAAGCTGGCCGGCCTGCTCTGGTGCCTGGCCTCGCGCCGCCGTGTATCGCCCCGCCCTGGG
CGGCAAGGCTGGCCCGGTCGGCACCAGTTGCGTGAGCGGAAAGATGGCCGCTTCCCGGCCCTGCTGCAGG
GAGCTCAAAATGGAGGACGCGGCGCTCGGGAGAGCGGGCGGGTGAGTCACCCACACAAAGGAAAAGGGCC
TTTCCGTCCTCAGCCGTCGCTTCATGTGACTCCACGGAGTACCGGGCGCCGTCCAGGCACCTCGATTAGT
TCTCGAGCTTTTGGAGTACGTCGTCTTTAGGTTGGGGGGAGGGGTTTTATGCGATGGAGTTTCCCCACAC
TGAGTGGGTGGAGACTGAAGTTAGGCCAGCTTGGCACTTGATGTAATTCTCCTTGGAATTTGCCCTTTTT
GAGTTTGGATCTTGGTTCATTCTCAAGCCTCAGACAGTGGTTCAAAGTTTTTTTCTTCCATTTCAGGTGT
CGTGACGTACGGCCACCATGACCGAGTACAAGCCCACGGTGCGCCTCGCCACCCGCGACGACGTCCCCAG
GGCCGTACGCACCCTCGCCGCCGCGTTCGCCGACTACCCCGCCACGCGCCACACCGTCGATCCGGACCGC
CACATCGAGCGGGTCACCGAGCTGCAAGAACTCTTCCTCACGCGCGTCGGGCTCGACATCGGCAAGGTGT
GGGTCGCGGACGACGGCGCCGCCGTGGCGGTCTGGACCACGCCGGAGAGCGTCGAAGCGGGGGCGGTGTT
CGCCGAGATCGGCCCGCGCATGGCCGAGTTGAGCGGTTCCCGGCTGGCCGCGCAGCAACAGATGGAAGGC
CTCCTGGCGCCGCACCGGCCCAAGGAGCCCGCGTGGTTCCTGGCCACCGTCGGAGTCTCGCCCGACCACC
AGGGCAAGGGTCTGGGCAGCGCCGTCGTGCTCCCCGGAGTGGAGGCGGCCGAGCGCGCCGGGGTGCCCGC
CTTCCTGGAGACCTCCGCGCCCCGCAACCTCCCCTTCTACGAGCGGCTCGGCTTCACCGTCACCGCCGAC
GTCGAGGTGCCCGAAGGACCGCGCACCTGGTGCATGACCCGCAAGCCCGGTGCCTGAACGCGTTAAGTCG
ACAATCAACCTCTGGATTACAAAATTTGTGAAAGATTGACTGGTATTCTTAACTATGTTGCTCCTTTTAC
GCTATGTGGATACGCTGCTTTAATGCCTTTGTATCATGCTATTGCTTCCCGTATGGCTTTCATTTTCTCC
TCCTTGTATAAATCCTGGTTGCTGTCTCTTTATGAGGAGTTGTGGCCCGTTGTCAGGCAACGTGGCGTGG
TGTGCACTGTGTTTGCTGACGCAACCCCCACTGGTTGGGGCATTGCCACCACCTGTCAGCTCCTTTCCGG
GACTTTCGCTTTCCCCCTCCCTATTGCCACGGCGGAACTCATCGCCGCCTGCCTTGCCCGCTGCTGGACA
GGGGCTCGGCTGTTGGGCACTGACAATTCCGTGGTGTTGTCGGGGAAATCATCGTCCTTTCCTTGGCTGC
TCGCCTGTGTTGCCACCTGGATTCTGCGCGGGACGTCCTTCTGCTACGTCCCTTCGGCCCTCAATCCAGC
GGACCTTCCTTCCCGCGGCCTGCTGCCGGCTCTGCGGCCTCTTCCGCGTCTTCGCCTTCGCCCTCAGACG
AGTCGGATCTCCCTTTGGGCCGCCTCCCCGCGTCGACTTTAAGACCAATGACTTACAAGGCAGCTGTAGA
TCTTAGCCACTTTTTAAAAGAAAAGGGGGGACTGGAAGGGCTAATTCACTCCCAACGAAGACAAGATCTG
CTTTTTGCTTGTACTGGGTCTCTCTGGTTAGACCAGATCTGAGCCTGGGAGCTCTCTGGCTAACTAGGGA
ACCCACTGCTTAAGCCTCAATAAAGCTTGCCTTGAGTGCTTCAAGTAGTGTGTGCCCGTCTGTTGTGTGA
CTCTGGTAACTAGAGATCCCTCAGACCCTTTTAGTCAGTGTGGAAAATCTCTAGCAGTACGTATAGTAGT
TCATGTCATCTTATTATTCAGTATTTATAACTTGCAAAGAAATGAATATCAGAGAGTGAGAGGAACTTGT
TTATTGCAGCTTATAATGGTTACAAATAAAGCAATAGCATCACAAATTTCACAAATAAAGCATTTTTTTC
ACTGCATTCTAGTTGTGGTTTGTCCAAACTCATCAATGTATCTTATCATGTCTGGCTCTAGCTATCCCGC
CCCTAACTCCGCCCATCCCGCCCCTAACTCCGCCCAGTTCCGCCCATTCTCCGCCCCATGGCTGACTAAT
TTTTTTTATTTATGCAGAGGCCGAGGCCGCCTCGGCCTCTGAGCTATTCCAGAAGTAGTGAGGAGGCTTT
TTTGGAGGCCTAGGGACGTACCCAATTCGCCCTATAGTGAGTCGTATTACGCGCGCTCACTGGCCGTCGT
TTTACAACGTCGTGACTGGGAAAACCCTGGCGTTACCCAACTTAATCGCCTTGCAGCACATCCCCCTTTC
GCCAGCTGGCGTAATAGCGAAGAGGCCCGCACCGATCGCCCTTCCCAACAGTTGCGCAGCCTGAATGGCG
AATGGG
[124 nt withheld, positions 3367-3490]
C
[91 nt withheld, positions 3492-3582]
A
[49 nt withheld, positions 3584-3632]
CCTTTGACGTTGGAGTCCACGTTCTTT
[37 nt withheld, positions 3660-3696]
ACCCTATCTCGGTCTATTCTTTTGATTTATAAGGGATTTTGCCGATTTCGGCCTATTGGTTAAAAAATGA
GCTGATTTAACAAAAATTTAACGCGAATTTTAACAAAATATTAACGCTTACAATTTAGGTGGCACTTTTC
GGGGAAATGTGCGCGGAACCCCTATTTGTTTATTTTTCTAAATACATTCAAATATGTATCCGCTCATGAG
ACAATAACCCTGATAAATGCTTCAATAATATTGAAAAAGGAAGAGTATGAGTATTCAACATTTCCGTGTC
GCCCTTATTCCCTTTTTTGCGGCATTTTGCCTTCCTGTTTTTGCTCACCCAGAAACGCTGGTGAAAGTAA
AAGATGCTGAAGATCAGTTGGGTGCACGAGTGGGTTACATCGAACTGGATCTCAACAGCGGTAAGATCCT
TGAGAGTTTTCGCCCCGAAGAACGTTTTCCAATGATGAGCACTTTTAAAGTTCTGCTATGTGGCGCGGTA
TTATCCCGTATTGACGCCGGGCAAGAGCAACTCGGTCGCCGCATACACTATTCTCAGAATGACTTGGTTG
AGTACTCACCAGTCACAGAAAAGCATCTTACGGATGGCATGACAGTAAGAGAATTATGCAGTGCTGCCAT
AACCATGAGTGATAACACTGCGGCCAACTTACTTCTGACAACGATCGGAGGACCGAAGGAGCTAACCGCT
TTTTTGCACAACATGGGGGATCATGTAACTCGCCTTGATCGTTGGGAACCGGAGCTGAATGAAGCCATAC
CAAACGACGAGCGTGACACCACGATGCCTGTAGCAATGGCAACAACGTTGCGCAAACTATTAACTGGCGA
ACTACTTACTCTAGCTTCCCGGCAACAATTAATAGACTGGATGGAGGCGGATAAAGTTGCAGGACCACTT
CTGCGCTCGGCCCTTCCGGCTGGCTGGTTTATTGCTGATAAATCTGGAGCCGGTGAGCGTGGGTCTCGCG
GTATCATTGCAGCACTGGGGCCAGATGGTAAGCCCTCCCGTATCGTAGTTATCTACACGACGGGGAGTCA
GGCAACTATGGATGAACGAAATAGACAGATCGCTGAGATAGGTGCCTCACTGATTAAGCATTGGTAACTG
TCAGACCAAGTTTACTCATATATACTTTAGATTGATTTAAAACTTCATTTTTAATTTAAAAGGATCTAGG
TGAAGATCCTTTTTGATAATCTCATGACCAAAATCCCTTAACGTGAGTTTTCGTTCCACTGAGCGTCAGA
CCCCGTAGAAAAGATCAAAGGATCTTCTTGAGATCCTTTTTTTCTGCGCGTAATCTGCTGCTTGCAAACA
AAAAAACCACCGCTACCAGCGGTGGTTTGTTTGCCGGATCAAGAGCTACCAACTCTTTTTCCGAAGGTAA
CTGGCTTCAGCAGAGCGCAGATACCAAATACTGTTCTTCTAGTGTAGCCGTAGTTAGGCCACCACTTCAA
GAACTCTGTAGCACCGCCTACATACCTCGCTCTGCTAATCCTGTTACCAGTGGCTGCTGCCAGTGGCGAT
AAGTCGTGTCTTACCGGGTTGGACTCAAGACGATAGTTACCGGATAAGGCGCAGCGGTCGGGCTGAACGG
GGGGTTCGTGCACACAGCCCAGCTTGGAGCGAACGACCTACACCGAACTGAGATACCTACAGCGTGAGCT
ATGAGAAAGCGCCACGCTTCCCGAAGGGAGAAAGGCGGACAGGTATCCGGTAAGCGGCAGGGTCGGAACA
GGAGAGCGCACGAGGGAGCTTCCAGGGGGAAACGCCTGGTATCTTTATAGTCCTGTCGGGTTTCGCCACC
TCTGACTTGAGCGTCGATTTTTGTGATGCTCGTCAGGGGGGCGGAGCCTATGGAAAAACGCCAGCAACGC
GGCCTTTTTACGGTTCCTGGCCTTTTGCTGGCCTTTTGCTCACATGTTCTTTCCTGCGTTATCCCCTGAT
TCTGTGGATAACCGTATTACCGCCTTTGAGTGAGCTGATACCGCTCGCCGCAGCCGAACGACCGAGCGCA
GCGAGTCAGTGAGCGAGGAAGCGGAAGAGCGCCCAATACGCAAACCGCCTCTCCCCGCGCGTTGGCCGAT
TCATTAATGCAGCTGGCACGACAGGTTTCCCGACTGGAAAGCGGGCAGTGAGCGCAACGCAATTAATGTG
AGTTAGCTCACTCATTAGGCACCCCAGGCTTTACACTTTATGCTTCCGGCTCGTATGTTGTGTGGAATTG
TGAGCGGATAACAATTTCACACAGGAAACAGCTATGACCATGATTACGCCAAGCGCGCAATTAACCCTCA
CTAAAGGGAACAAAAGCTGGAGCTGCAAGCTTAATGTAGTCTTATGCAATACTCTTGTAGTCTTGCAACA
TGGTAACGATGAGTTAGCAACATGCCTTACAAGGAGAGAAAAAGCACCGTGCATGCCGATTGGTGGAAGT
AAGGTGGTACGATCGTGCCTTATTAGGAAGGCAACAGACGGGTCTGACATGGATTGGACGAACCACTGAA
TTGCCGCATTGCAGAGATATTGTATTTAAGTGCCTAGCTCGATACATAAACGGGTCTCTCTGGTTAGACC
AGATCTGAGCCTGGGAGCTCTCTGGCTAACTAGGGAACCCACTGCTTAAGCCTCAATAAAGCTTGCCTTG
AGTGCTTCAAGTAGTGTGTGCCCGTCTGTTGTGTGACTCTGGTAACTAGAGATCCCTCAGACCCTTTTAG
TCAGTGTGGAAAATCTCTAGCAGTGGCGCCCGAACAGGGACTTGAAAGCGAAAGGGAAACCAGAGGAGCT
CTCTCGACGCAGGACTCGGCTTGCTGAAGCGCGCACGGCAAGAGGCGAGGGGCGGCGACTGGTGAGTACG
CCAAAAATTTTGACTAGCGGAGGCTAGAAGGAGAGAGATGGGTGCGAGAGCGTCAGTATTAAGCGGGGGA
GAATTAGATCGCGATGGGAAAAAATTCGGTTAAGGCCAGGGGGAAAGAAAAAATATAAATTAAAACATAT
AGTATGGGCAAGCAGGGAGCTAGAACGATTCGCAGTTAATCCTGGCCTGTTAGAAACATCAGAAGGCTGT
AGACAAATACTGGGACAGCTACAACCATCCCTTCAGACAGGATCAGAAGAACTTAGATCATTATATAATA
CAGTAGCAACCCTCTATTGTGTGCATCAAAGGATAGAGATAAAAGACACCAAGGAAGCTTTAGACAAGAT
AGAGGAAGAGCAAAACAAAAGTAAGACCACCGCACAGCAAGCGGCCGCTGATCTTCAGACCTGGAGGAGG
AGATATGAGGGACAATTGGAGAAGTGAATTATATAAATATAAAGTAGTAAAAATTGAACCATTAGGAGTA
GCACCCACCAAGGCAAAGAGAAGAGTGGTGCAGAGAGAAAAAAGAGCAGTGGGAATAGGAGCTTTGTTCC
TTGGGTTCTTGGGAGCAGCAGGAAGCACTATGGGCGCAGCGTCAATGACGCTGACGGTACAGGCCAGACA
ATTATTGTCTGGTATAGTGCAGCAGCAGAACAATTTGCTGAGGGCTATTGAGGCGCAACAGCATCTGTTG
CAACTCACAGTCTGGGGCATCAAGCAGCTCCAGGCAAGAATCCTGGCTGTGGAAAGATACCTAAAGGATC
AACAGCTCCTGGGGATTTGGGGTTGCTCTGGAAAACTCATTTGCACCACTGCTGTGCCTTGGAATGCTAG
TTGGAGTAATAAATCTCTGGAACAGATTTGGAATCACACGACCTGGATGGAGTGGGACAGAGAAATTAAC
AATTACACAAGCTTAATACACTCCTTAATTGAAGAATCGCAAAACCAGCAAGAAAAGAATGAACAAGAAT
TATTGGAATTAGATAAATGGGCAAGTTTGTGGAATTGGTTTAACATAACAAATTGGCTGTGGTATATAAA
ATTATTCATAATGATAGTAGGAGGCTTGGTAGGTTTAAGAATAGTTTTTGCTGTACTTTCTATAGTGAAT
AGAGTTAGGCAGGGATATTCACCATTATCGTTTCAGACCCACCTCCCAACCCCGAGGGGACCCAGAGAGG
GCCTATTTCCCATGATTCCTTCATATTTGCATATACGATACAAGGCTGTTAGAGAGATAATTAGAATTAA
TTTGACTGTAAACACAAAGATATTAGTACAAAATACGTGACGTAGAAAGTAATAATTTCTTGGGTAGTTT
GCAGTTTTAAAATTATGTTTTAAAATGGACTATCATATGCTTACCGTAACTTGAAAGTATTTCGATTTCT
TGGCTTTATATATCTTGTGGAAAGGACGAAACACCGACACTGTCGGACATTCGGGAGTTTTAGAGCTAGA
AATAGCAAGTTAAAATAAGGCTAGTCCGTTATCAACTTGAAAAAGTGGCACCGAGTCGGTGCTTTTTTAA
GCTTGGCGTAACTAGATCTTGAGACAAATGGCAGTATTCATCCACAATTTTAAAAGAAAAGGGGGGATTG
GGGGGTACAGTGCAGGGGAAAGAATAGTAGACATAATAGCAACAGACATACAAACTAAAGAATTACAAAA
ACAAATTACAAAAATTCAAAATTTTCGGGTTTATTACAGGGACAGCAGAGATCCACTTTGGCGCCGGCTC
GAGGGGG
Features (pLannotate 1.2.2; 29 found; start..end, strand, type, name):
     14..80      +  CDS            small t antigen (fragment): SV40 (simian virus 40) small t antigen
    106..317     +  promoter       EF-1α core promoter: core promoter for human elongation factor EF-1α
    318..1256    +  intron         EF-1α intron A: intron upstream of the start codon of human EF-1α
   1278..1877    +  CDS            PuroR (fragment): puromycin N-acetyltransferase; pac from Streptomyces; confers resistance to puromycin
   1893..2481    +  misc_feature   WPRE: woodchuck hepatitis virus posttranscriptional regulatory element
   2532..2551    +  misc_feature   cPPT/CTS (fragment): central polypurine tract and central termination sequence of HIV-1
   2553..2786    +  LTR            3' LTR (ΔU3): self-inactivating 3' long terminal repeat (LTR) from HIV-1
   2864..2985    +  polyA_signal   SV40 poly(A) signal: SV40 polyadenylation signal
   3025..3160    +  rep_origin     SV40 ori: SV40 origin of replication
   3181..3199    -  promoter       T7 promoter: promoter for bacteriophage T7 RNA polymerase
   3207..3362    +  CDS            lacZα (fragment): LacZα fragment of β-galactosidase; lacZ fragment
   3367..3795    +  rep_origin     f1 ori (sequence partly withheld): f1 bacteriophage origin of replication; arrow indicates direction of (+) strand synthesis
   3848..3952    +  promoter       AmpR promoter: bla
   3953..4813    +  CDS            AmpR: β-lactamase; bla; confers resistance to ampicillin, carbenicillin, and related antibiotics
   4984..5572    +  rep_origin     ori: high-copy-number ColE1/pMB1/pBR322/pUC origin of replication
   5755..5847    +  CDS            lacI (fragment): lac repressor; lacI; The lac repressor binds to the lac operator to inhibit transcription in E. coli. This inhibition can be relieved by adding lactose or isopropyl-β-D-thiogalactopyranoside (IPTG).
   5860..5881    +  protein_bind   CAP binding site: CAP binding activates transcription in the presence of cAMP. E. coli catabolite activator protein
   5896..5926    +  promoter       lac promoter: promoter for the E. coli lac operon
   5934..5950    +  protein_bind   lac operator: The lac repressor binds to the lac operator to inhibit transcription in E. coli. This inhibition can be relieved by adding lactose or isopropyl-β-D-thiogalactopyranoside (IPTG). lac repressor encoded by lacI
   5995..6013    +  promoter       T3 promoter: promoter for bacteriophage T3 RNA polymerase
   6041..6267    +  promoter       RSV promoter: Rous sarcoma virus enhancer/promoter
   6268..6448    +  LTR            5' LTR (truncated): truncated 5' long terminal repeat (LTR) from HIV-1
   6495..6620    +  misc_feature   HIV-1 Ψ: packaging signal of human immunodeficiency virus type 1
   6604..6967    +  CDS            HIV-1 gag (fragment): gag protein from human immunodeficiency virus 1; gag
   7113..7346    +  misc_feature   RRE: The Rev response element (RRE) of HIV-1 allows for Rev-dependent mRNA export from the nucleus to the cytoplasm.
   7723..7749    +  CDS            Rev (fragment): human immunodeficiency virus 1 (HIV-1) Rev protein; rev; enhances nuclear export of unspliced and incompletely spliced viral mRNAs
   7753..7993    +  promoter       U6 promoter: RNA polymerase III promoter for human U6 snRNA
   8023..8098    +  misc_RNA       gRNA scaffold: guide RNA scaffold for the Streptococcus pyogenes CRISPR/Cas9 system
   8154..8271    +  misc_feature   cPPT/CTS: central polypurine tract and central termination sequence of HIV-1
