[The description below was written by a language model from this plasmid's Addgene catalogue record and pLannotate feature annotations shown in this document.]
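Description:
DMPK gRNA (BRDN0001147274) is a third-generation lentiviral guide RNA plasmid built on the lentiGuide-Puro backbone and designed to direct Streptococcus pyogenes Cas9 to the human DMPK gene, which encodes a protein kinase. It is propagated in E. coli as a high-copy plasmid through a ColE1/pUC-type origin with ampicillin selection from the bla gene. The backbone also carries an f1 origin, an SV40 origin and poly(A) signal, and remnants of lac and phage-promoter cloning sequences.

The viral genome is transcribed from an RSV promoter fused to a truncated HIV-1 5' LTR, which makes packaging Tat-independent. It includes the Ψ packaging signal with a partial gag sequence, the Rev response element for nuclear export of the full-length RNA, and a cPPT/CTS element. It ends in a ΔU3 self-inactivating 3' LTR, so the integrated provirus lacks LTR promoter activity. Between the LTRs sit two expression units. A human U6 RNA polymerase III promoter drives the DMPK-specific spacer joined to the Cas9 gRNA scaffold. Downstream, the EF-1α core promoter with its intron A drives puromycin N-acetyltransferase for selection of transduced mammalian cells, followed by a WPRE to enhance transcript expression.

The plasmid does not encode Cas9, so it must be used with a separate Cas9 vector or in cells that already express the nuclease. According to the depositor, the guide was designed against multiple DMPK transcript variants, and the construct belongs to a human kinome gRNA collection. It suits DMPK knockout either as an individual construct or within a screen.
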