Addgene plasmid #75611: DMPK gRNA (BRDN0001147274)
Purpose: 3rd generation lentiviral gRNA plasmid targeting human DMPK
Depositing lab: John Doench & David Root. Depositing organization: Broad Institute. Publication: Optimized sgRNA design to maximize activity and minimize off-target effects of CRISPR-Cas9. Doench JG, Fusi N, Sullender M, Hegde M, Vaimberg EW, Donovan KF, Smith I, Tothova Z, Wilen C, Orchard R, Virgin HW, Listgarten J, Root DE. Nat Biotechnol. 2016 Jan 18. doi: 10.1038/nbt.3437. PubMed 26780180.
Backbone
  Vector backbone: lentiGuide-Puro
  Backbone manufacturer: Zhang Lab (Addgene plasmid # 52963)
  Vector type: Mammalian Expression, Lentiviral, CRISPR
  Selectable markers: Puromycin
Growth in bacteria
  Bacterial resistance: Ampicillin, 100 μg/mL
  Growth temperature: 37°C
  Growth strain: DH5alpha
  Copy number: High Copy
Gene/Insert
  Gene/Insert name: DMPK (alt names: DMPK; NM_001081560.2)
  gRNA/shRNA sequence: ACACTGTCGGACATTCGGGA
  Species: H. sapiens (human)
  Entrez Gene: DMPK (a.k.a. DM, DM1, DM1PK, DMK, MDPK, MT-PK)
  Promoter: hU6
  Cloning method: Unknown
  Sequencing primers: 5′ U6-F; 3′ pS2-R
Terms and licenses: Academic/Nonprofit Terms; Industry Terms: Not Available to Industry
Depositor comments: The gRNA was designed to target the following Genbank reference sequence(s): NM_001081560.2,NM_001081562.2,NM_001081563.2,NM_001288764.1,NM_001288765.1,NM_001288766.1,NM_004409.4. Note that this plasmid does NOT contain Cas9. It should be used in conjunction with lentiCas9-Blast (Addgene #52962) or otherwise with cell lines already expressing Cas9. Browse the full kinome gRNA library at http://www.addgene.org/pooled-library/broadgpp-human-kinome/ or visit http://www.broadinstitute.org/rnai/public/ for detailed protocols and information.
How to cite: DMPK gRNA (BRDN0001147274) was a gift from John Doench & David Root (Addgene plasmid # 75611 ; http://n2t.net/addgene:75611 ; RRID:Addgene_75611)
