>Addgene plasmid #75611 | DMPK gRNA (BRDN0001147274) | depositor partial sequence | sequence record 143071 | Target Sequence
ACACTGTCGGACATTCGGGA
