>Addgene plasmid #75611 | DMPK gRNA (BRDN0001147274) | addgene partial sequence | sequence record 184217 | hU6-F
TAGAAAGTAATAATTTCTTGGGTAGTTTGCAGTTTTAAAATTATGTTTTAAAATGGACTATCATATGCTT
ACCGTAACTTGAAAGTATTTCGATTTCTTGGCTTTATATATCTTGTGGAAAGGACGAAACACCGACACTG
TCGGACATTCGGGAGTTTTAGAGCTAGAAATAGCAAGTTAAAATAAGGCTAGTCCGTTATCAACTTGAAA
AAGTGGCACCGAGTCGGTGCTTTTTTAAGCTTGGCGTAACTAGATCTTGAGACAAATGGCAGTATTCATC
CACAATTTTAAAAGAAAAGGGGGGATTGGGGGGTACAGTGCAGGGGAAAGAATAGTAGACATAATAGCAA
CAGACATACAAACTAAAGAATTACAAAAACAAATTACAAAAATTCAAAATTTTCGGGTTTATTACAGGGA
CAGCAGAGATCCACTTTGGCGCCGGCTCGAGGGGGCCCGGGTGCAAAGATGGATAAAGTTTTAAACAGAG
AGGAATCTTTGCAGCTAATGGACCTTCTAGGTCTTGAAAGGAGTGGGAATTGGCTCCGGTGCCCGTCAGT
GGGCAGAGCG
